Addgene plasmid #120459: EF1a_MESP1_P2A_Hygro_Barcode
Purpose: Barcoded lentiviral vector to express MESP1 in mammalian cells under control of EF1a promoter. Barcoded for transcript detection in single cell RNA-seq.
Depositing lab: Prashant Mali. Depositing organization: University of California, San Diego (UCSD). Publication: Mapping Cellular Reprogramming via Pooled Overexpression Screens with Paired Fitness and Single-Cell RNA-Sequencing Readout. Parekh U, Wu Y, Zhao D, Worlikar A, Shah N, Zhang K, Mali P. Cell Syst. 2018 Nov 12. pii: S2405-4712(18)30433-2. doi: 10.1016/j.cels.2018.10.008. PubMed 30448000.
Backbone
  Vector backbone: Unknown
  Backbone size w/o insert (bp): 9514
  Vector type: Lentiviral
  Selectable markers: Hygromycin
Growth in bacteria
  Bacterial resistance: Ampicillin, 100 μg/mL
  Growth temperature: 37°C
  Growth strain: Stbl3
  Copy number: High Copy
Gene/Insert
  Gene/Insert name: MESP1
  Species: H. sapiens (human)
  Insert size (bp): 807
  Entrez Gene: MESP1 (a.k.a. bHLHc5)
  Promoter: EF1a
  Cloning method: Gibson Cloning
  Sequencing primers: 5′ 5'-ttctcaagcctcagacagtgg-3'
Terms and licenses: Academic/Nonprofit Terms; Industry Terms: Not Available to Industry
Depositor comments: 5' cloning site: BamHI (not destroyed), 3' cloning site: BamHI (not destroyed).
How to cite: EF1a_MESP1_P2A_Hygro_Barcode was a gift from Prashant Mali (Addgene plasmid # 120459 ; http://n2t.net/addgene:120459 ; RRID:Addgene_120459)
