[The description below was written by a language model from this plasmid's Addgene catalogue record and pLannotate feature annotations shown in this document.]
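Description:
EF1a_MESP1_P2A_Hygro_Barcode is a barcoded lentiviral transfer plasmid of about 10.3 kb for constitutive expression of human MESP1, a bHLH transcription factor involved in somitic and cardiac mesoderm development, in mammalian cells. The parental backbone is recorded as unknown. The feature table shows a third-generation-style layout: a CMV enhancer/promoter replaces the U3 region upstream of a truncated HIV-1 5' LTR to drive genomic RNA production in packaging cells. This is followed by the Ψ packaging signal with a gag fragment, the Rev response element for nuclear export of unspliced RNA, and the cPPT/CTS. A second truncated LTR lies downstream, preceded by a loxP site and a nef remnant and followed by a bGH polyadenylation signal. In bacteria the plasmid replicates from a high-copy ColE1/pUC origin and is selected with ampicillin. An f1 origin and an SV40/EM7-driven bleomycin/Zeocin resistance cassette also sit in the backbone, outside the LTR-flanked region.

The payload is a single EF-1α promoter-driven transcription unit. The roughly 0.8 kb MESP1 coding sequence, inserted by Gibson assembly at a retained BamHI site, is followed by the hygromycin phosphotransferase gene (hph). According to the construct name the two are joined by a P2A self-cleaving peptide, which the annotation does not call out but which fits the short gap between the two coding sequences. Transduced cells can therefore be selected with hygromycin while expressing MESP1 from the same transcript. The barcode is likewise not annotated, so its position is not stated in the record. Its recorded purpose is to allow the overexpressed transcript to be identified in single-cell RNA-seq. The associated publication concerns pooled overexpression screens for cellular reprogramming with paired fitness and single-cell transcriptomic readouts.
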