Features (pLannotate 1.2.2; 33 found; start..end, strand, type, name):
     30..82      -  misc_feature   bom (fragment): basis of mobility region from pBR322
    237..616     +  enhancer       CMV enhancer: human cytomegalovirus immediate early enhancer
    617..816     +  promoter       CMV promoter: human cytomegalovirus (CMV) immediate early promoter
    834..1014    +  LTR            5' LTR (truncated): truncated 5' long terminal repeat (LTR) from HIV-1
   1061..1186    +  misc_feature   HIV-1 Ψ: packaging signal of human immunodeficiency virus type 1
   1170..1533    +  CDS            HIV-1 gag (fragment): gag protein from human immunodeficiency virus 1; gag
   1679..1912    +  misc_feature   RRE: The Rev response element (RRE) of HIV-1 allows for Rev-dependent mRNA export from the nucleus to the cytoplasm.
   2289..2389    +  CDS            Rev (fragment): human immunodeficiency virus 1 (HIV-1) Rev protein; rev; enhances nuclear export of unspliced and incompletely spliced viral mRNAs
   2439..2556    +  misc_feature   cPPT/CTS: central polypurine tract and central termination sequence of HIV-1
   2619..2685    +  CDS            small t antigen (fragment): SV40 (simian virus 40) small t antigen
   2692..3870    +  promoter       EF-1α promoter: strong constitutive promoter for human elongation factor EF-1α
   3887..3905    +  promoter       T7 promoter: promoter for bacteriophage T7 RNA polymerase
   3925..3961    -  misc_feature   MCS (fragment): pBluescript multiple cloning site
   3969..4772    +  CDS            MESP1: MESP1_HUMAN - Also known as BHLHC5. Experimental evidence at protein level: Swiss-Prot protein existence level 1. Transcription factor. Plays a role in the epithelialization of somitic mesoderm and in the development of cardiac mesoderm. Defines the rostrocaudal patterning of the somites by participating in distinct Notch pathways (By similarity). From Homo sapiens (Human).
   4842..5864    +  CDS            hph: KHYB_ECOLX - Experimental evidence at protein level: Swiss-Prot protein existence level 1. The aminoglycoside phosphotransferases achieve inactivation of their antibiotic substrates by phosphorylation. Only phosphorylates hygromycin and closely related compounds such as demethyl analogs and destomycin. From Escherichia coli.
   5948..6061    +  CDS            nef (fragment): NEF_HV1LA - Experimental evidence at protein level: Swiss-Prot protein existence level 1. Extracellular Nef protein targets CD4(+) T-lymphocytes for apoptosis by interacting with CXCR4 surface receptors. From Human immunodeficiency virus type 1 group M subtype B (isolate Lai) (HIV-1).
   6059..6092    +  protein_bind   loxP: Cre-mediated recombination occurs in the 8-bp core sequence (GCATACAT). Cre recombinase
   6117..6297    +  LTR            5' LTR (truncated): truncated 5' long terminal repeat (LTR) from HIV-1
   6329..6553    +  polyA_signal   bGH poly(A) signal: bovine growth hormone polyadenylation signal
   6557..6578    +  promoter       SV40 promoter (fragment): SV40 enhancer and early promoter
   6599..7027    +  rep_origin     f1 ori (sequence partly withheld): f1 bacteriophage origin of replication; arrow indicates direction of (+) strand synthesis
   7041..7370    +  promoter       SV40 promoter: SV40 enhancer and early promoter
   7418..7465    +  promoter       EM7 promoter: synthetic bacterial promoter&nbsp
   7484..7858    +  CDS            BleoR: antibiotic-binding protein; Sh ble from Streptoalloteichus hindustanus; confers resistance to bleomycin, phleomycin, and Zeocin™
   7868..7993    +  CDS            ble (fragment): BLE_KLEPN - Experimental evidence at protein level: Swiss-Prot protein existence level 1. Binding protein with a strong affinity to the bleomycin family of antibiotics. Binds to CL990; an antimitotic-antibiotic compound. From Klebsiella pneumoniae.
   7988..8109    +  polyA_signal   SV40 poly(A) signal: SV40 polyadenylation signal
   8182..8198    -  protein_bind   lac operator: The lac repressor binds to the lac operator to inhibit transcription in E. coli. This inhibition can be relieved by adding lactose or isopropyl-β-D-thiogalactopyranoside (IPTG). lac repressor encoded by lacI
   8206..8236    -  promoter       lac promoter: promoter for the E. coli lac operon
   8251..8272    -  protein_bind   CAP binding site: CAP binding activates transcription in the presence of cAMP. E. coli catabolite activator protein
   8285..8377    -  CDS            lacI (fragment): lac repressor; lacI; The lac repressor binds to the lac operator to inhibit transcription in E. coli. This inhibition can be relieved by adding lactose or isopropyl-β-D-thiogalactopyranoside (IPTG).
   8560..9148    -  rep_origin     ori: high-copy-number ColE1/pMB1/pBR322/pUC origin of replication
   9319..10179   -  CDS            AmpR: β-lactamase; bla; confers resistance to ampicillin, carbenicillin, and related antibiotics
  10180..10284   -  promoter       AmpR promoter: bla
>Addgene plasmid #120459 | EF1a_MESP1_P2A_Hygro_Barcode | addgene full sequence | sequence record 234609 | Addgene NGS Result
TCGACGGATCGGGAGATCTCCCGATCCCCTATGGTGCACTCTCAGTACAATCTGCTCTGATGCCGCATAG
TTAAGCCAGTATCTGCTCCCTGCTTGTGTGTTGGAGGTCGCTGAGTAGTGCGCGAGCAAAATTTAAGCTA
CAACAAGGCAAGGCTTGACCGACAATTGCATGAAGAATCTGCTTAGGGTTAGGCGTTTTGCGCTGCTTCG
CGATGTACGGGCCAGATATACGCGTTGACATTGATTATTGACTAGTTATTAATAGTAATCAATTACGGGG
TCATTAGTTCATAGCCCATATATGGAGTTCCGCGTTACATAACTTACGGTAAATGGCCCGCCTGGCTGAC
CGCCCAACGACCCCCGCCCATTGACGTCAATAATGACGTATGTTCCCATAGTAACGCCAATAGGGACTTT
CCATTGACGTCAATGGGTGGAGTATTTACGGTAAACTGCCCACTTGGCAGTACATCAAGTGTATCATATG
CCAAGTACGCCCCCTATTGACGTCAATGACGGTAAATGGCCCGCCTGGCATTATGCCCAGTACATGACCT
TATGGGACTTTCCTACTTGGCAGTACATCTACGTATTAGTCATCGCTATTACCATGGTGATGCGGTTTTG
GCAGTACATCAATGGGCGTGGATAGCGGTTTGACTCACGGGGATTTCCAAGTCTCCACCCCATTGACGTC
AATGGGAGTTTGTTTTGGCACCAAAATCAACGGGACTTTCCAAAATGTCGTAACAACTCCGCCCCATTGA
CGCAAATGGGCGGTAGGCGTGTACGGTGGGAGGTCTATATAAGCAGCGCGTTTTGCCTGTACTGGGTCTC
TCTGGTTAGACCAGATCTGAGCCTGGGAGCTCTCTGGCTAACTAGGGAACCCACTGCTTAAGCCTCAATA
AAGCTTGCCTTGAGTGCTTCAAGTAGTGTGTGCCCGTCTGTTGTGTGACTCTGGTAACTAGAGATCCCTC
AGACCCTTTTAGTCAGTGTGGAAAATCTCTAGCAGTGGCGCCCGAACAGGGACTTGAAAGCGAAAGGGAA
ACCAGAGGAGCTCTCTCGACGCAGGACTCGGCTTGCTGAAGCGCGCACGGCAAGAGGCGAGGGGCGGCGA
CTGGTGAGTACGCCAAAAATTTTGACTAGCGGAGGCTAGAAGGAGAGAGATGGGTGCGAGAGCGTCAGTA
TTAAGCGGGGGAGAATTAGATCGCGATGGGAAAAAATTCGGTTAAGGCCAGGGGGAAAGAAAAAATATAA
ATTAAAACATATAGTATGGGCAAGCAGGGAGCTAGAACGATTCGCAGTTAATCCTGGCCTGTTAGAAACA
TCAGAAGGCTGTAGACAAATACTGGGACAGCTACAACCATCCCTTCAGACAGGATCAGAAGAACTTAGAT
CATTATATAATACAGTAGCAACCCTCTATTGTGTGCATCAAAGGATAGAGATAAAAGACACCAAGGAAGC
TTTAGACAAGATAGAGGAAGAGCAAAACAAAAGTAAGACCACCGCACAGCAAGCGGCCGCTGATCTTCAG
ACCTGGAGGAGGAGATATGAGGGACAATTGGAGAAGTGAATTATATAAATATAAAGTAGTAAAAATTGAA
CCATTAGGAGTAGCACCCACCAAGGCAAAGAGAAGAGTGGTGCAGAGAGAAAAAAGAGCAGTGGGAATAG
GAGCTTTGTTCCTTGGGTTCTTGGGAGCAGCAGGAAGCACTATGGGCGCAGCGTCAATGACGCTGACGGT
ACAGGCCAGACAATTATTGTCTGGTATAGTGCAGCAGCAGAACAATTTGCTGAGGGCTATTGAGGCGCAA
CAGCATCTGTTGCAACTCACAGTCTGGGGCATCAAGCAGCTCCAGGCAAGAATCCTGGCTGTGGAAAGAT
ACCTAAAGGATCAACAGCTCCTGGGGATTTGGGGTTGCTCTGGAAAACTCATTTGCACCACTGCTGTGCC
TTGGAATGCTAGTTGGAGTAATAAATCTCTGGAACAGATTTGGAATCACACGACCTGGATGGAGTGGGAC
AGAGAAATTAACAATTACACAAGCTTAATACACTCCTTAATTGAAGAATCGCAAAACCAGCAAGAAAAGA
ATGAACAAGAATTATTGGAATTAGATAAATGGGCAAGTTTGTGGAATTGGTTTAACATAACAAATTGGCT
GTGGTATATAAAATTATTCATAATGATAGTAGGAGGCTTGGTAGGTTTAAGAATAGTTTTTGCTGTACTT
TCTATAGTGAATAGAGTTAGGCAGGGATATTCACCATTATCGTTTCAGACCCACCTCCCAACCCCGAGGG
GACCCGACAGGCCCGAAGGAATAGAAGAAGAAGGTGGAGAGAGAGACAGAGACAGATCCATTCGATTAGT
GAACGGATCGGCACTGCGTGCGCCAATTCTGCAGACAAATGGCAGTATTCATCCACAATTTTAAAAGAAA
AGGGGGGATTGGGGGGTACAGTGCAGGGGAAAGAATAGTAGACATAATAGCAACAGACATACAAACTAAA
GAATTACAAAAACAAATTACAAAAATTCAAAATTTTCGGGTTTATTACAGGGACAGCAGAGATCCAGTTT
GGTTAATTAATCGATAAGCTTTGCAAAGATGGATAAAGTTTTAAACAGAGAGGAATCTTTGCAGCTAATG
GACCTTCTAGGTCTTGAAAGGAGTGGGAATTGGCTCCGGTGCCCGTCAGTGGGCAGAGCGCACATCGCCC
ACAGTCCCCGAGAAGTTGGGGGGAGGGGTCGGCAATTGAACCGGTGCCTAGAGAAGGTGGCGCGGGGTAA
ACTGGGAAAGTGATGTCGTGTACTGGCTCCGCCTTTTTCCCGAGGGTGGGGGAGAACCGTATATAAGTGC
AGTAGTCGCCGTGAACGTTCTTTTTCGCAACGGGTTTGCCGCCAGAACACAGGTAAGTGCCGTGTGTGGT
TCCCGCGGGCCTGGCCTCTTTACGGGTTATGGCCCTTGCGTGCCTTGAATTACTTCCACCTGGCTGCAGT
ACGTGATTCTTGATCCCGAGCTTCGGGTTGGAAGTGGGTGGGAGAGTTCGAGGCCTTGCGCTTAAGGAGC
CCCTTCGCCTCGTGCTTGAGTTGAGGCCTGGCCTGGGCGCTGGGGCCGCCGCGTGCGAATCTGGTGGCAC
CTTCGCGCCTGTCTCGCTGCTTTCGATAAGTCTCTAGCCATTTAAAATTTTTGATGACCTGCTGCGACGC
TTTTTTTCTGGCAAGATAGTCTTGTAAATGCGGGCCAAGATCTGCACACTGGTATTTCGGTTTTTGGGGC
CGCGGGCGGCGACGGGGCCCGTGCGTCCCAGCGCACATGTTCGGCGAGGCGGGGCCTGCGAGCGCGGCCA
CCGAGAATCGGACGGGGGTAGTCTCAAGCTGGCCGGCCTGCTCTGGTGCCTGGCCTCGCGCCGCCGTGTA
TCGCCCCGCCCTGGGCGGCAAGGCTGGCCCGGTCGGCACCAGTTGCGTGAGCGGAAAGATGGCCGCTTCC
CGGCCCTGCTGCAGGGAGCTCAAAATGGAGGACGCGGCGCTCGGGAGAGCGGGCGGGTGAGTCACCCACA
CAAAGGAAAAGGGCCTTTCCGTCCTCAGCCGTCGCTTCATGTGACTCCACGGAGTACCGGGCGCCGTCCA
GGCACCTCGATTAGTTCTCGAGCTTTTGGAGTACGTCGTCTTTAGGTTGGGGGGAGGGGTTTTATGCGAT
GGAGTTTCCCCACACTGAGTGGGTGGAGACTGAAGTTAGGCCAGCTTGGCACTTGATGTAATTCTCCTTG
GAATTTGCCCTTTTTGAGTTTGGATCTTGGTTCATTCTCAAGCCTCAGACAGTGGTTCAAAGTTTTTTTC
TTCCATTTCAGGTGTCGTGAGGAATTAGCTTGGTACTAATACGACTCACTATAGGGAGACCCAAGCTGGC
TAGGTAAGCTTGATATCGAATTCCTGCAGCCCGGGGGATCCCGCCACCATGGCCCAGCCCCTGTGCCCGC
CGCTCTCCGAGTCCTGGATGCTCTCTGCGGCCTGGGGCCCAACTCGGCGGCCGCCGCCCTCCGACAAGGA
CTGCGGCCGCTCCCTCGTCTCGTCCCCAGACTCATGGGGCAGCACCCCAGCCGACAGCCCCGTGGCGAGC
CCCGCGCGGCCAGGCACCCTCCGGGACCCCCGCGCCCCCTCCGTAGGTAGGCGCGGCGCGCGCAGCAGCC
GCCTGGGCAGCGGGCAGAGGCAGAGCGCCAGTGAGCGGGAGAAACTGCGCATGCGCACGCTGGCCCGCGC
CCTGCACGAGCTGCGCCGCTTTCTACCGCCGTCCGTGGCGCCCGCGGGCCAGAGCCTGACCAAGATCGAG
ACGCTGCGCCTGGCTATCCGCTATATCGGCCACCTGTCGGCCGTGCTAGGCCTCAGCGAGGAGAGTCTCC
AGCGCCGGTGCCGGCAGCGCGGTGACGCGGGGTCCCCTCGGGGCTGCCCGCTGTGCCCCGACGACTGCCC
CGCGCAGATGCAGACACGGACGCAGGCTGAGGGGCAGGGGCAGGGGCGCGGGCTGGGCCTGGTATCCGCC
GTCCGCGCCGGGGCGTCCTGGGGATCCCCGCCTGCCTGCCCCGGAGCCCGAGCTGCACCCGAGCCGCGCG
ACCCGCCTGCGCTGTTCGCCGAGGCGGCGTGCCCGGAAGGGCAGGCGATGGAGCCAAGCCCACCGTCCCC
GCTCCTTCCGGGCGACGTGCTGGCTCTGTTGGAGACCTGGATGCCCCTCTCGCCTCTGGAGTGGCTGCCT
GAGGAGCCCAAGTTGGGATCCGGCGCAACAAACTTCTCTCTGCTGAAACAAGCCGGAGATGTCGAAGAGA
ATCCTGGACCGATGAAAAAGCCTGAACTCACCGCGACGTCTGTCGAGAAGTTTCTGATCGAAAAGTTCGA
CAGCGTCTCCGACCTGATGCAGCTCTCGGAGGGCGAAGAATCTCGTGCTTTCAGCTTCGATGTAGGAGGG
CGTGGATATGTCCTGCGGGTAAATAGCTGCGCCGATGGTTTCTACAAAGATCGTTATGTTTATCGGCACT
TTGCATCGGCCGCGCTCCCGATTCCGGAAGTGCTTGACATTGGGGAATTCAGCGAGAGCCTGACCTATTG
CATCTCCCGCCGTGCACAGGGTGTCACGTTGCAAGACCTGCCTGAAACCGAACTGCCCGCTGTTCTGCAG
CCGGTCGCGGAGGCCATGGATGCGATCGCTGCGGCCGATCTTAGCCAGACGAGCGGGTTCGGCCCATTCG
GACCGCAAGGAATCGGTCAATACACTACATGGCGTGATTTCATATGCGCGATTGCTGATCCCCATGTGTA
TCACTGGCAAACTGTGATGGACGACACCGTCAGTGCGTCCGTCGCGCAGGCTCTCGATGAGCTGATGCTT
TGGGCCGAGGACTGCCCCGAAGTCCGGCACCTCGTGCACGCGGATTTCGGCTCCAACAATGTCCTGACGG
ACAATGGCCGCATAACAGCGGTCATTGACTGGAGCGAGGCGATGTTCGGGGATTCCCAATACGAGGTCGC
CAACATCTTCTTCTGGAGGCCGTGGTTGGCTTGTATGGAGCAGCAGACGCGCTACTTCGAGCGGAGGCAT
CCGGAGCTTGCAGGATCGCCGCGGCTCCGGGCGTATATGCTCCGCATTGGTCTTGACCAACTCTATCAGA
GCTTGGTTGACGGCAATTTCGATGATGCAGCTTGGGCGCAGGGTCGATGCGACGCAATCGTCCGATCCGG
AGCCGGGACTGTCGGGCGTACACAAATCGCCCGCAGAAGCGCGGCCGTCTGGACCGATGGCTGTGTAGAA
GTACTCGCCGATAGTGGAAACCGACGCCCCAGCACTCGTCCGAGGGCAAAGGAATAAGTTAGAACTATTT
CCTGGCTGTTACGCGAGGGCGTAAATTCTGCCTTTCTACTGACGGGCTTGTTAAACAGTGAACCGCCCGC
CCCACGACCCGCAGCGCCCGACCGAAAGGAGCGCACGACCCCATGCATCGAACAAAAGAAAAGGGGGGAC
TGGAAGGGCTAATTCACTCCCAACGAAGACAAGATATCATAACTTCGTATAGCATACATTATACGAAGTT
ATCGGCTAGCTGGTCCGGACTGTACTGGGTCTCTCTGGTTAGACCAGATCTGAGCCTGGGAGCTCTCTGG
CTAACTAGGGAACCCACTGCTTAAGCCTCAATAAAGCTTGCCTTGAGTGCTTCAAGTAGTGTGTGCCCGT
CTGTTGTGTGACTCTGGTAACTAGAGATCCCTCAGACCCTTTTAGTCAGTGTGGAAAATCTCTAGCAGGG
CCCGTTTAAACCCGCTGATCAGCCTCGACTGTGCCTTCTAGTTGCCAGCCATCTGTTGTTTGCCCCTCCC
CCGTGCCTTCCTTGACCCTGGAAGGTGCCACTCCCACTGTCCTTTCCTAATAAAATGAGGAAATTGCATC
GCATTGTCTGAGTAGGTGTCATTCTATTCTGGGGGGTGGGGTGGGGCAGGACAGCAAGGGGGAGGATTGG
GAAGACAATAGCAGGCATGCTGGGGATGCGGTGGGCTCTATGGCTTCTGAGGCGGAAAGAACCAGCTGGG
GCTCTAGGGGGTATCCCC
[124 nt withheld, positions 6599-6722]
C
[91 nt withheld, positions 6724-6814]
A
[49 nt withheld, positions 6816-6864]
CCTTTGACGTTGGAGTCCACGTTCTTT
[37 nt withheld, positions 6892-6928]
ACCCTATCTCGGTCTATTCTTTTGATTTATAAGGGATTTTGCCGATTTCGGCCTATTGGTTAAAAAATGA
GCTGATTTAACAAAAATTTAACGCGAATTAATTCTGTGGAATGTGTGTCAGTTAGGGTGTGGAAAGTCCC
CAGGCTCCCCAGCAGGCAGAAGTATGCAAAGCATGCATCTCAATTAGTCAGCAACCAGGTGTGGAAAGTC
CCCAGGCTCCCCAGCAGGCAGAAGTATGCAAAGCATGCATCTCAATTAGTCAGCAACCATAGTCCCGCCC
CTAACTCCGCCCATCCCGCCCCTAACTCCGCCCAGTTCCGCCCATTCTCCGCCCCATGGCTGACTAATTT
TTTTTATTTATGCAGAGGCCGAGGCCGCCTCTGCCTCTGAGCTATTCCAGAAGTAGTGAGGAGGCTTTTT
TGGAGGCCTAGGCTTTTGCAAAAAGCTCCCGGGAGCTTGTATATCCATTTTCGGATCTGATCAGCACGTG
TTGACAATTAATCATCGGCATAGTATATCGGCATAGTATAATACGACAAGGTGAGGAACTAAACCATGGC
CAAGTTGACCAGTGCCGTTCCGGTGCTCACCGCGCGCGACGTCGCCGGAGCGGTCGAGTTCTGGACCGAC
CGGCTCGGGTTCTCCCGGGACTTCGTGGAGGACGACTTCGCCGGTGTGGTCCGGGACGACGTGACCCTGT
TCATCAGCGCGGTCCAGGACCAGGTGGTGCCGGACAACACCCTGGCCTGGGTGTGGGTGCGCGGCCTGGA
CGAGCTGTACGCCGAGTGGTCGGAGGTCGTGTCCACGAACTTCCGGGACGCCTCCGGGCCGGCCATGACC
GAGATCGGCGAGCAGCCGTGGGGGCGGGAGTTCGCCCTGCGCGACCCGGCCGGCAACTGCGTGCACTTCG
TGGCCGAGGAGCAGGACTGACACGTGCTACGAGATTTCGATTCCACCGCCGCCTTCTATGAAAGGTTGGG
CTTCGGAATCGTTTTCCGGGACGCCGGCTGGATGATCCTCCAGCGCGGGGATCTCATGCTGGAGTTCTTC
GCCCACCCCAACTTGTTTATTGCAGCTTATAATGGTTACAAATAAAGCAATAGCATCACAAATTTCACAA
ATAAAGCATTTTTTTCACTGCATTCTAGTTGTGGTTTGTCCAAACTCATCAATGTATCTTATCATGTCTG
TATACCGTCGACCTCTAGCTAGAGCTTGGCGTAATCATGGTCATAGCTGTTTCCTGTGTGAAATTGTTAT
CCGCTCACAATTCCACACAACATACGAGCCGGAAGCATAAAGTGTAAAGCCTGGGGTGCCTAATGAGTGA
GCTAACTCACATTAATTGCGTTGCGCTCACTGCCCGCTTTCCAGTCGGGAAACCTGTCGTGCCAGCTGCA
TTAATGAATCGGCCAACGCGCGGGGAGAGGCGGTTTGCGTATTGGGCGCTCTTCCGCTTCCTCGCTCACT
GACTCGCTGCGCTCGGTCGTTCGGCTGCGGCGAGCGGTATCAGCTCACTCAAAGGCGGTAATACGGTTAT
CCACAGAATCAGGGGATAACGCAGGAAAGAACATGTGAGCAAAAGGCCAGCAAAAGGCCAGGAACCGTAA
AAAGGCCGCGTTGCTGGCGTTTTTCCATAGGCTCCGCCCCCCTGACGAGCATCACAAAAATCGACGCTCA
AGTCAGAGGTGGCGAAACCCGACAGGACTATAAAGATACCAGGCGTTTCCCCCTGGAAGCTCCCTCGTGC
GCTCTCCTGTTCCGACCCTGCCGCTTACCGGATACCTGTCCGCCTTTCTCCCTTCGGGAAGCGTGGCGCT
TTCTCATAGCTCACGCTGTAGGTATCTCAGTTCGGTGTAGGTCGTTCGCTCCAAGCTGGGCTGTGTGCAC
GAACCCCCCGTTCAGCCCGACCGCTGCGCCTTATCCGGTAACTATCGTCTTGAGTCCAACCCGGTAAGAC
ACGACTTATCGCCACTGGCAGCAGCCACTGGTAACAGGATTAGCAGAGCGAGGTATGTAGGCGGTGCTAC
AGAGTTCTTGAAGTGGTGGCCTAACTACGGCTACACTAGAAGAACAGTATTTGGTATCTGCGCTCTGCTG
AAGCCAGTTACCTTCGGAAAAAGAGTTGGTAGCTCTTGATCCGGCAAACAAACCACCGCTGGTAGCGGTG
GTTTTTTTGTTTGCAAGCAGCAGATTACGCGCAGAAAAAAAGGATCTCAAGAAGATCCTTTGATCTTTTC
TACGGGGTCTGACGCTCAGTGGAACGAAAACTCACGTTAAGGGATTTTGGTCATGAGATTATCAAAAAGG
ATCTTCACCTAGATCCTTTTAAATTAAAAATGAAGTTTTAAATCAATCTAAAGTATATATGAGTAAACTT
GGTCTGACAGTTACCAATGCTTAATCAGTGAGGCACCTATCTCAGCGATCTGTCTATTTCGTTCATCCAT
AGTTGCCTGACTCCCCGTCGTGTAGATAACTACGATACGGGAGGGCTTACCATCTGGCCCCAGTGCTGCA
ATGATACCGCGAGACCCACGCTCACCGGCTCCAGATTTATCAGCAATAAACCAGCCAGCCGGAAGGGCCG
AGCGCAGAAGTGGTCCTGCAACTTTATCCGCCTCCATCCAGTCTATTAATTGTTGCCGGGAAGCTAGAGT
AAGTAGTTCGCCAGTTAATAGTTTGCGCAACGTTGTTGCCATTGCTACAGGCATCGTGGTGTCACGCTCG
TCGTTTGGTATGGCTTCATTCAGCTCCGGTTCCCAACGATCAAGGCGAGTTACATGATCCCCCATGTTGT
GCAAAAAAGCGGTTAGCTCCTTCGGTCCTCCGATCGTTGTCAGAAGTAAGTTGGCCGCAGTGTTATCACT
CATGGTTATGGCAGCACTGCATAATTCTCTTACTGTCATGCCATCCGTAAGATGCTTTTCTGTGACTGGT
GAGTACTCAACCAAGTCATTCTGAGAATAGTGTATGCGGCGACCGAGTTGCTCTTGCCCGGCGTCAATAC
GGGATAATACCGCGCCACATAGCAGAACTTTAAAAGTGCTCATCATTGGAAAACGTTCTTCGGGGCGAAA
ACTCTCAAGGATCTTACCGCTGTTGAGATCCAGTTCGATGTAACCCACTCGTGCACCCAACTGATCTTCA
GCATCTTTTACTTTCACCAGCGTTTCTGGGTGAGCAAAAACAGGAAGGCAAAATGCCGCAAAAAAGGGAA
TAAGGGCGACACGGAAATGTTGAATACTCATACTCTTCCTTTTTCAATATTATTGAAGCATTTATCAGGG
TTATTGTCTCATGAGCGGATACATATTTGAATGTATTTAGAAAAATAAACAAATAGGGGTTCCGCGCACA
TTTCCCCGAAAAGTGCCACCTGACG
