>Addgene plasmid #120459 | EF1a_MESP1_P2A_Hygro_Barcode | depositor partial sequence | sequence record 228745 | MESP1 gene
ATGGCCCAGCCCCTGTGCCCGCCGCTCTCCGAGTCCTGGATGCTCTCTGCGGCCTGGGGCCCAACTCGGC
GGCCGCCGCCCTCCGACAAGGACTGCGGCCGCTCCCTCGTCTCGTCCCCAGACTCATGGGGCAGCACCCC
AGCCGACAGCCCCGTGGCGAGCCCCGCGCGGCCAGGCACCCTCCGGGACCCCCGCGCCCCCTCCGTAGGT
AGGCGCGGCGCGCGCAGCAGCCGCCTGGGCAGCGGGCAGAGGCAGAGCGCCAGTGAGCGGGAGAAACTGC
GCATGCGCACGCTGGCCCGCGCCCTGCACGAGCTGCGCCGCTTTCTACCGCCGTCCGTGGCGCCCGCGGG
CCAGAGCCTGACCAAGATCGAGACGCTGCGCCTGGCTATCCGCTATATCGGCCACCTGTCGGCCGTGCTA
GGCCTCAGCGAGGAGAGTCTCCAGCGCCGGTGCCGGCAGCGCGGTGACGCGGGGTCCCCTCGGGGCTGCC
CGCTGTGCCCCGACGACTGCCCCGCGCAGATGCAGACACGGACGCAGGCTGAGGGGCAGGGGCAGGGGCG
CGGGCTGGGCCTGGTATCCGCCGTCCGCGCCGGGGCGTCCTGGGGATCCCCGCCTGCCTGCCCCGGAGCC
CGAGCTGCACCCGAGCCGCGCGACCCGCCTGCGCTGTTCGCCGAGGCGGCGTGCCCGGAAGGGCAGGCGA
TGGAGCCAAGCCCACCGTCCCCGCTCCTTCCGGGCGACGTGCTGGCTCTGTTGGAGACCTGGATGCCCCT
CTCGCCTCTGGAGTGGCTGCCTGAGGAGCCCAAGTTG
