>Addgene plasmid #120459 | EF1a_MESP1_P2A_Hygro_Barcode | depositor partial sequence | sequence record 228746 | MESP1 barcode
AGGGCGTAAATTCTGCCTTT
